Addgene plasmid #13818: SIRT7 Flag
Purpose: Mammalian expression of human SIRT7 with flag tag
Depositing lab: Eric Verdin. Depositing organization: J. David Gladstone Institutes. Publication: The human Sir2 ortholog, SIRT2, is an NAD+-dependent tubulin deacetylase. North BJ, Marshall BL, Borra MT, Denu JM, Verdin E. Mol Cell. 2003 Feb . 11(2):437-44. 10.1016/S1097-2765(03)00038-8 PubMed 12620231.
Backbone
  Vector backbone: pcDNA3.1 +
  Backbone manufacturer: Invitrogen
  Backbone size w/o insert (bp): 5500
  Vector type: Mammalian Expression
  Selectable markers: Neomycin (select with G418)
Growth in bacteria
  Bacterial resistance: Ampicillin, 100 μg/mL
  Growth temperature: 37°C
  Growth strain: DH5alpha
  Copy number: High Copy
Gene/Insert
  Gene/Insert name: SIRT7
  Species: H. sapiens (human)
  Mutation: Missing exon 2
  Entrez Gene: SIRT7 (a.k.a. SIR2L7)
  Tag / fusion protein: flag (C terminal on backbone)
  Cloning method: Restriction Enzyme; 5′ cloning site EcoRI (not destroyed); 3′ cloning site EcoRI (not destroyed)
  Sequencing primers: 5′ T7; 3′ BGH Reverse
Resource information
  A portion of this plasmid was derived from a plasmid made by: Roy Frye
Terms and licenses: Academic/Nonprofit Terms; Industry Terms: Not Available to Industry
Depositor comments: Cloned into a version of pcDNA3.1 that has been modified to include a C-terminal Flag tag (see author's map for details). Missing exon 2: nucleotides 127-264 of NM_016538.
How to cite: SIRT7 Flag was a gift from Eric Verdin (Addgene plasmid # 13818 ; http://n2t.net/addgene:13818 ; RRID:Addgene_13818)
