[The description below was written by a language model from this plasmid's Addgene catalogue record and pLannotate feature annotations shown in this document.]
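Description:
SIRT7 Flag is a mammalian expression plasmid built on a modified version of pcDNA3.1(+) that supplies a C-terminal FLAG epitope, and it carries a human SIRT7 cDNA cloned into an EcoRI site that is retained on both sides of the insert. The assembled sequence is about 6.5 kb. In bacteria it replicates from a high-copy ColE1/pUC-type origin and is selected through the β-lactamase (AmpR) gene and its own promoter. An f1 origin is also present, which permits single-stranded DNA production. Short annotated fragments such as the bom region, lac promoter/operator, lacI, ble and a truncated HIV-1 LTR match appear to be backbone remnants or incidental matches rather than functional parts of the design.

The expression cassette consists of the human cytomegalovirus immediate early enhancer and promoter, followed by a T7 promoter that can serve for in vitro transcription or as a sequencing primer site. Next come the SIRT7 coding sequence fused in frame to the FLAG tag and the bovine growth hormone polyadenylation signal. SIRT7 is an NAD-dependent protein-lysine deacetylase/deacylase of the sirtuin family, noted for its preference for acetylated histone H3 lysine 18. The insert is not the full-length reference sequence. The depositor records that exon 2 is missing, consistent with the feature table annotating the coding region as a fragment, so users should consider whether this form suits their experiment. A separate SV40 early promoter drives the neomycin phosphotransferase gene with an SV40 polyadenylation signal, allowing G418 selection of stably transfected cells. The plasmid is intended for transient or stable expression of FLAG-tagged SIRT7 in mammalian cells, where the tag supports detection and immunoprecipitation.
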