Features (pLannotate 1.2.2; 21 found; start..end, strand, type, name):
     28..80      -  misc_feature   bom (fragment): basis of mobility region from pBR322
    235..614     +  enhancer       CMV enhancer: human cytomegalovirus immediate early enhancer
    615..818     +  promoter       CMV promoter: human cytomegalovirus (CMV) immediate early promoter
    814..847     +  LTR            5' LTR (truncated) (fragment): truncated 5' long terminal repeat (LTR) from HIV-1
    863..881     +  promoter       T7 promoter: promoter for bacteriophage T7 RNA polymerase
    942..2003    +  CDS            SIRT7 (fragment): SIR7_HUMAN - Also known as SIR2L7. Experimental evidence at protein level: Swiss-Prot protein existence level 1. NAD-dependent protein-lysine deacylase that can act both as a deacetylase or deacylase (desuccinylase, depropionylase and deglutarylase), depending on the context (PubMed:22722849, PubMed:26907567, PubMed:30653310, PubMed:31542297). Specifically mediates deacetylation of histone H3 at 'Lys-18' (H3K18Ac) (PubMed:22722849, PubMed:30420520). In contrast to other histone deacetylases, displays strong preference for a specific histone mark, H3K18Ac, directly linked to control of gene exp
   2019..2039    +  CDS            FLAG (fragment): FLAG® epitope tag, followed by an enterokinase cleavage site
   2080..2304    +  polyA_signal   bGH poly(A) signal: bovine growth hormone polyadenylation signal
   2308..2329    +  promoter       SV40 promoter (fragment): SV40 enhancer and early promoter
   2350..2778    +  rep_origin     f1 ori (sequence partly withheld): f1 bacteriophage origin of replication; arrow indicates direction of (+) strand synthesis
   2792..3121    +  promoter       SV40 promoter: SV40 enhancer and early promoter
   3188..3979    +  CDS            neo: KKA2_KLEPN - Also known as kan, nptII. Experimental evidence at protein level: Swiss-Prot protein existence level 1. Resistance to kanamycin, neomycin, paromomycin, ribostamycin, butirosin and gentamicin B. From Klebsiella pneumoniae.
   4003..4161    +  CDS            ble (fragment): BLE_KLEPN - Experimental evidence at protein level: Swiss-Prot protein existence level 1. Binding protein with a strong affinity to the bleomycin family of antibiotics. Binds to CL990; an antimitotic-antibiotic compound. From Klebsiella pneumoniae.
   4156..4277    +  polyA_signal   SV40 poly(A) signal: SV40 polyadenylation signal
   4350..4366    -  protein_bind   lac operator: The lac repressor binds to the lac operator to inhibit transcription in E. coli. This inhibition can be relieved by adding lactose or isopropyl-β-D-thiogalactopyranoside (IPTG). lac repressor encoded by lacI
   4374..4404    -  promoter       lac promoter: promoter for the E. coli lac operon
   4419..4440    -  protein_bind   CAP binding site: CAP binding activates transcription in the presence of cAMP. E. coli catabolite activator protein
   4453..4545    -  CDS            lacI (fragment): lac repressor; lacI; The lac repressor binds to the lac operator to inhibit transcription in E. coli. This inhibition can be relieved by adding lactose or isopropyl-β-D-thiogalactopyranoside (IPTG).
   4728..5313    -  rep_origin     ori: high-copy-number ColE1/pMB1/pBR322/pUC origin of replication
   5484..6344    -  CDS            AmpR: β-lactamase; bla; confers resistance to ampicillin, carbenicillin, and related antibiotics
   6345..6449    -  promoter       AmpR promoter: bla
>Addgene plasmid #13818 | SIRT7 Flag | addgene full sequence | sequence record 159041 | Addgene assembled full plasmid sequence
GACGGATCGGGAGATCTCCCGATCCCCTATGGTGCACTCTCAGTACAATCTGCTCTGATGCCGCATAGTT
AAGCCAGTATCTGCTCCCTGCTTGTGTGTTGGAGGTCGCTGAGTAGTGCGCGAGCAAAATTTAAGCTACA
ACAAGGCAAGGCTTGACCGACAATTGCATGAAGAATCTGCTTAGGGTTAGGCGTTTTGCGCTGCTTCGCG
ATGTACGGGCCAGATATACGCGTTGACATTGATTATTGACTAGTTATTAATAGTAATCAATTACGGGGTC
ATTAGTTCATAGCCCATATATGGAGTTCCGCGTTACATAACTTACGGTAAATGGCCCGCCTGGCTGACCG
CCCAACGACCCCCGCCCATTGACGTCAATAATGACGTATGTTCCCATAGTAACGCCAATAGGGACTTTCC
ATTGACGTCAATGGGTGGAGTATTTACGGTAAACTGCCCACTTGGCAGTACATCAAGTGTATCATATGCC
AAGTACGCCCCCTATTGACGTCAATGACGGTAAATGGCCCGCCTGGCATTATGCCCAGTACATGACCTTA
TGGGACTTTCCTACTTGGCAGTACATCTACGTATTAGTCATCGCTATTACCATGGTGATGCGGTTTTGGC
AGTACATCAATGGGCGTGGATAGCGGTTTGACTCACGGGGATTTCCAAGTCTCCACCCCATTGACGTCAA
TGGGAGTTTGTTTTGGCACCAAAATCAACGGGACTTTCCAAAATGTCGTAACAACTCCGCCCCATTGACG
CAAATGGGCGGTAGGCGTGTACGGTGGGAGGTCTATATAAGCAGAGCTCTCTGGCTAACTAGAGAACCCA
CTGCTTACTGGCTTATCGAAATTAATACGACTCACTATAGGGAGACCCAAGCTGGCTAGCGTTTAAACTT
AAGCTTGGTACCGAGCTCGGATCCGAATTCCATGGCAGCCGGGGGTCTGAGCCGCTCCGAGCGCAAAGCG
GCGGAGCGGGTCCGGAGGTTGCGGGAGGAGCAGCAGAGGGAGCGCCTCCGCCAGGTGTGCGACGACCCGG
AGGAGCTGCGGGGGAAGGTCCGGGGGCTGGCCAGCGCCGTCCGGAACGCAAAATACTTGGTCGTCTACAC
AGGCGCGGGAATCAGCACGGCAGCGTCTATCCCAGACTACCGGGGCCCTAATGGAGTGTGGACACTGCTT
CAGAAAGGGAGAAGCGTTAGTGCTGCCGACCTGAGCGAGGCCGAGCCAACCCTCACCCACATGAGCATCA
CCCGTCTGCATGAGCAGAAGCTGGTGCAGCATGTGGTGTCTCAGAACTGTGACGGGCTCCACCTGAGGAG
TGGGCTGCCGCGCACGGCCATCTCCGAGCTCCACGGGAACATGTACATTGAAGTCTGTACCTCCTGCGTT
CCCAACAGGGAGTACGTGCGGGTGTTCGATGTGACGGAGCGCACTGCCCTCCACAGACACCAGACAGGCC
GGACCTGCCACAAGTGTGGGACCCAGCTGCGGGACACCATTGTGCACTTTGGGGAGAGGGGGACGTTGGG
GCAGCCTCTGAACTGGGAAGCGGCGACCGAGGCTGCCAGCAGAGCAGACACCATCCTGTGTCTAGGGTCC
AGCCTGAAGGTTCTAAAGAAGTACCCACGCCTCTGGTGCATGACCAAGCCCCCTAGCCGGCGGCCGAAGC
TTTACATCGTGAACCTGCAGTGGACCCCGAAGGATGACTGGGCTGCCCTGAAGCTACATGGGAAGTGTGA
TGACGTCATGCGGCTCCTCATGGCCGAGCTGGGCTTGGAGATCCCCGCCTATAGCAGGTGGCAGGATCCC
ATTTTCTCACTGGCGACTCCCCTGCGTGCTGGTGAAGAAGGCAGCCACAGTCGGAAGTCGCTGTGCAGAA
GCAGAGAGGAGGCCCCGCCTGGGGACCGGGGTGCACCGCTTAGCTCGGCCCCCATCCTAGGGGGCTGGTT
TGGCAGGGGCTGCACAAAACGCACAAAAAGGAAGAAAGTGACGGAATTCGGAGGAGACTACAAGGACGAC
GATGACAAGTAATCTAGAGGGCCCGTTTAAACCCGCTGATCAGCCTCGACTGTGCCTTCTAGTTGCCAGC
CATCTGTTGTTTGCCCCTCCCCCGTGCCTTCCTTGACCCTGGAAGGTGCCACTCCCACTGTCCTTTCCTA
ATAAAATGAGGAAATTGCATCGCATTGTCTGAGTAGGTGTCATTCTATTCTGGGGGGTGGGGTGGGGCAG
GACAGCAAGGGGGAGGATTGGGAAGACAATAGCAGGCATGCTGGGGATGCGGTGGGCTCTATGGCTTCTG
AGGCGGAAAGAACCAGCTGGGGCTCTAGGGGGTATCCCC
[124 nt withheld, positions 2350-2473]
C
[91 nt withheld, positions 2475-2565]
A
[49 nt withheld, positions 2567-2615]
CCTTTGACGTTGGAGTCCACGTTCTTT
[37 nt withheld, positions 2643-2679]
ACCCTATCTCGGTCTATTCTTTTGATTTATAAGGGATTTTGCCGATTTCGGCCTATTGGTTAAAAAATGA
GCTGATTTAACAAAAATTTAACGCGAATTAATTCTGTGGAATGTGTGTCAGTTAGGGTGTGGAAAGTCCC
CAGGCTCCCCAGCAGGCAGAAGTATGCAAAGCATGCATCTCAATTAGTCAGCAACCAGGTGTGGAAAGTC
CCCAGGCTCCCCAGCAGGCAGAAGTATGCAAAGCATGCATCTCAATTAGTCAGCAACCATAGTCCCGCCC
CTAACTCCGCCCATCCCGCCCCTAACTCCGCCCAGTTCCGCCCATTCTCCGCCCCATGGCTGACTAATTT
TTTTTATTTATGCAGAGGCCGAGGCCGCCTCTGCCTCTGAGCTATTCCAGAAGTAGTGAGGAGGCTTTTT
TGGAGGCCTAGGCTTTTGCAAAAAGCTCCCGGGAGCTTGTATATCCATTTTCGGATCTGATCAAGAGACA
GGATGAGGATCGTTTCGCATGATTGAACAAGATGGATTGCACGCAGGTTCTCCGGCCGCTTGGGTGGAGA
GGCTATTCGGCTATGACTGGGCACAACAGACAATCGGCTGCTCTGATGCCGCCGTGTTCCGGCTGTCAGC
GCAGGGGCGCCCGGTTCTTTTTGTCAAGACCGACCTGTCCGGTGCCCTGAATGAACTGCAGGACGAGGCA
GCGCGGCTATCGTGGCTGGCCACGACGGGCGTTCCTTGCGCAGCTGTGCTCGACGTTGTCACTGAAGCGG
GAAGGGACTGGCTGCTATTGGGCGAAGTGCCGGGGCAGGATCTCCTGTCATCTCACCTTGCTCCTGCCGA
GAAAGTATCCATCATGGCTGATGCAATGCGGCGGCTGCATACGCTTGATCCGGCTACCTGCCCATTCGAC
CACCAAGCGAAACATCGCATCGAGCGAGCACGTACTCGGATGGAAGCCGGTCTTGTCGATCAGGATGATC
TGGACGAAGAGCATCAGGGGCTCGCGCCAGCCGAACTGTTCGCCAGGCTCAAGGCGCGCATGCCCGACGG
CGAGGATCTCGTCGTGACCCATGGCGATGCCTGCTTGCCGAATATCATGGTGGAAAATGGCCGCTTTTCT
GGATTCATCGACTGTGGCCGGCTGGGTGTGGCGGACCGCTATCAGGACATAGCGTTGGCTACCCGTGATA
TTGCTGAAGAGCTTGGCGGCGAATGGGCTGACCGCTTCCTCGTGCTTTACGGTATCGCCGCTCCCGATTC
GCAGCGCATCGCCTTCTATCGCCTTCTTGACGAGTTCTTCTGAGCGGGACTCTGGGGTTCGAAATGACCG
ACCAAGCGACGCCCAACCTGCCATCACGAGATTTCGATTCCACCGCCGCCTTCTATGAAAGGTTGGGCTT
CGGAATCGTTTTCCGGGACGCCGGCTGGATGATCCTCCAGCGCGGGGATCTCATGCTGGAGTTCTTCGCC
CACCCCAACTTGTTTATTGCAGCTTATAATGGTTACAAATAAAGCAATAGCATCACAAATTTCACAAATA
AAGCATTTTTTTCACTGCATTCTAGTTGTGGTTTGTCCAAACTCATCAATGTATCTTATCATGTCTGTAT
ACCGTCGACCTCTAGCTAGAGCTTGGCGTAATCATGGTCATAGCTGTTTCCTGTGTGAAATTGTTATCCG
CTCACAATTCCACACAACATACGAGCCGGAAGCATAAAGTGTAAAGCCTGGGGTGCCTAATGAGTGAGCT
AACTCACATTAATTGCGTTGCGCTCACTGCCCGCTTTCCAGTCGGGAAACCTGTCGTGCCAGCTGCATTA
ATGAATCGGCCAACGCGCGGGGAGAGGCGGTTTGCGTATTGGGCGCTCTTCCGCTTCCTCGCTCACTGAC
TCGCTGCGCTCGGTCGTTCGGCTGCGGCGAGCGGTATCAGCTCACTCAAAGGCGGTAATACGGTTATCCA
CAGAATCAGGGGATAACGCAGGAAAGAACATGTGAGCAAAAGGCCAGCAAAAGGCCAGGAACCGTAAAAA
GGCCGCGTTGCTGGCGTTTTTCCATAGGCTCCGCCCCCCTGACGAGCATCACAAAAATCGACGCTCAAGT
CAGAGGTGGCGAAACCCGACAGGACTATAAAGATACCAGGCGTTTCCCCCTGGAAGCTCCCTCGTGCGCT
CTCCTGTTCCGACCCTGCCGCTTACCGGATACCTGTCCGCCTTTCTCCCTTCGGGAAGCGTGGCGCTTTC
TCATAGCTCACGCTGTAGGTATCTCAGTTCGGTGTAGGTCGTTCGCTCCAAGCTGGGCTGTGTGCACGAA
CCCCCCGTTCAGCCCGACCGCTGCGCCTTATCCGGTAACTATCGTCTTGAGTCCAACCCGGTAAGACACG
ACTTATCGCCACTGGCAGCAGCCACTGGTAACAGGATTAGCAGAGCGAGGTATGTAGGCGGTGCTACAGA
GTTCTTGAAGTGGTGGCCTAACTACGGCTACACTAGAAGAACAGTATTTGGTATCTGCGCTCTGCTGAAG
CCAGTTACCTTCGGAAAAAGAGTTGGTAGCTCTTGATCCGGCAAACAAACCACCGCTGGTAGCGGTTTTT
TTGTTTGCAAGCAGCAGATTACGCGCAGAAAAAAAGGATCTCAAGAAGATCCTTTGATCTTTTCTACGGG
GTCTGACGCTCAGTGGAACGAAAACTCACGTTAAGGGATTTTGGTCATGAGATTATCAAAAAGGATCTTC
ACCTAGATCCTTTTAAATTAAAAATGAAGTTTTAAATCAATCTAAAGTATATATGAGTAAACTTGGTCTG
ACAGTTACCAATGCTTAATCAGTGAGGCACCTATCTCAGCGATCTGTCTATTTCGTTCATCCATAGTTGC
CTGACTCCCCGTCGTGTAGATAACTACGATACGGGAGGGCTTACCATCTGGCCCCAGTGCTGCAATGATA
CCGCGAGACCCACGCTCACCGGCTCCAGATTTATCAGCAATAAACCAGCCAGCCGGAAGGGCCGAGCGCA
GAAGTGGTCCTGCAACTTTATCCGCCTCCATCCAGTCTATTAATTGTTGCCGGGAAGCTAGAGTAAGTAG
TTCGCCAGTTAATAGTTTGCGCAACGTTGTTGCCATTGCTACAGGCATCGTGGTGTCACGCTCGTCGTTT
GGTATGGCTTCATTCAGCTCCGGTTCCCAACGATCAAGGCGAGTTACATGATCCCCCATGTTGTGCAAAA
AAGCGGTTAGCTCCTTCGGTCCTCCGATCGTTGTCAGAAGTAAGTTGGCCGCAGTGTTATCACTCATGGT
TATGGCAGCACTGCATAATTCTCTTACTGTCATGCCATCCGTAAGATGCTTTTCTGTGACTGGTGAGTAC
TCAACCAAGTCATTCTGAGAATAGTGTATGCGGCGACCGAGTTGCTCTTGCCCGGCGTCAATACGGGATA
ATACCGCGCCACATAGCAGAACTTTAAAAGTGCTCATCATTGGAAAACGTTCTTCGGGGCGAAAACTCTC
AAGGATCTTACCGCTGTTGAGATCCAGTTCGATGTAACCCACTCGTGCACCCAACTGATCTTCAGCATCT
TTTACTTTCACCAGCGTTTCTGGGTGAGCAAAAACAGGAAGGCAAAATGCCGCAAAAAAGGGAATAAGGG
CGACACGGAAATGTTGAATACTCATACTCTTCCTTTTTCAATATTATTGAAGCATTTATCAGGGTTATTG
TCTCATGAGCGGATACATATTTGAATGTATTTAGAAAAATAAACAAATAGGGGTTCCGCGCACATTTCCC
CGAAAAGTGCCACCTGACGTC
