>Addgene plasmid #13818 | SIRT7 Flag | addgene partial sequence | sequence record 20080 | T7 5'-TAATACGACTCACTATAGGG-3'
TAACTTAAGCTTGGTACCGAGCTCGGATCCGAATTCCATGGCAGCCGGGGGTCTGAGCCGCTCCGAGCGC
AAAGCGGCGGAGCGGGTCCGGAGGTTGCGGGAGGAGCAGCAGAGGGAGCGCCTCCGCCAGGTGTGCGACG
ACCCGGAGGAGCTGCGGGGGAAGGTCCGGGGGCTGGCCAGCGCCGTCCGGAACGCAAAATACTTGGTCGT
CTACACAGGCGCGGGAATCAGCACGGCAGCGTCTATCCCAGACTACCGGGGCCCTAATGGAGTGTGGACA
CTGCTTCAGAAAGGGAGAAGCGTTAGTGCTGCCGACCTGAGCGAGGCCGAGCCAACCCTCACCCACATGA
GCATCACCCGTCTGCATGAGCAGAAGCTGGTGCAGCATGTGGTGTCTCAGAACTGTGACGGGCTCCACCT
GAGGAGTGGGCTGCCGCGCACGGCCATCTCCGAGCTCCACGGGAACATGTACATTGAAGTCTGTACCTCC
TGCGTTCCCAACAGGGAGTACGTGCGGGTGTTCGATGTGACGGAGCGCACTGCCCTCCACAGACACCAGA
CAGGCCGGACCTGCCACAAGTGTGGGACCCAGCTGCGGGACACCATTGTGCACTTTGGGGAGAGGGGGAC
GTTGGGGCAGCCTCTGAACTGGGAAGCGGCGACCGAAGCTGCCAGCAGAGCAGACACCATCCTGTGTCTA
GGGTCCAGCCTG
