>Addgene plasmid #13818 | SIRT7 Flag | addgene partial sequence | sequence record 159031 | CMV-F 5'-CGCAAATGGGCGGTAGGCGTG-3'
CTATATAAGCAGAGCTCTCTGGCTAACTAGAGAACCCACTGCTTACTGGCTTATCGAAATTAATACGACT
CACTATAGGGAGACCCAAGCTGGCTAGCGTTTAAACTTAAGCTTGGTACCGAGCTCGGATCCGAATTCCA
TGGCAGCCGGGGGTCTGAGCCGCTCCGAGCGCAAAGCGGCGGAGCGGGTCCGGAGGTTGCGGGAGGAGCA
GCAGAGGGAGCGCCTCCGCCAGGTGTGCGACGACCCGGAGGAGCTGCGGGGGAAGGTCCGGGGGCTGGCC
AGCGCCGTCCGGAACGCAAAATACTTGGTCGTCTACACAGGCGCGGGAATCAGCACGGCAGCGTCTATCC
CAGACTACCGGGGCCCTAATGGAGTGTGGACACTGCTTCAGAAAGGGAGAAGCGTTAGTGCTGCCGACCT
GAGCGAGGCCGAGCCAACCCTCACCCACATGAGCATCACCCGTCTGCATGAGCAGAAGCTGGTGCAGCAT
GTGGTGTCTCAGAACTGTGACGGGCTCCACCTGAGGAGTGGGCTGCCGCGCACGGCCATCTCCGAGCTCC
ACGGGAACATGTACATTGAAGTCTGTACCTCCTGCGTTCCCAACAGGGAGTACGTGCGGGTGTTCGATGT
GACGGAGCGCACTGCCCTCCACAGACACCAGACAGGCCGGACCTGCCACAAGTGTGGGACCCAGCTGCGG
GACACCATTGTGCACTTTGGGGAGAGGGGGACGTTGGGGCAGCCTCTGAACTGGGAAGCGGCGACCGAGG
CTGCCAGCAGAGCAGACACCATCCTGTGTCTAGGGTCCAGCCTGAAGGTTCTAAAGAAGTACCCACGCCT
CTGGTGCATGACCAAGCCCCCTAGCCGGCGGCCGAAGCTTTACATCGTGAACCTGCAGTGGACCCCGAAG
GATGACTGGGCTGCCCTGAAGCTACATGGGAAGTGTGATGACGTCATGCGGCTCCTCATGGCCGAGCTGG
GCTTGGAGATCCCCGCCTATAGCAGGTGGCAGGATCCCATTTTCTCACTGGCGACTCCCCTGCGTGCTGG
TGAAGAAGGCAGCC
