>Addgene plasmid #13818 | SIRT7 Flag | addgene partial sequence | sequence record 159034 | BGH-rev 5'-TAGAAGGCACAGTCGAGG-3'
GGTTTAAACGGGCCCTCTAGATTACTTGTCATCGTCGTCCTTGTAGTCTCCTCCGAATTCCGTCACTTTC
TTCCTTTTTGTGCGTTTTGTGCAGCCCCTGCCAAACCAGCCCCCTAGGATGGGGGCCGAGCTAAGCGGTG
CACCCCGGTCCCCAGGCGGGGCCTCCTCTCTGCTTCTGCACAGCGACTTCCGACTGTGGCTGCCTTCTTC
ACCAGCACGCAGGGGAGTCGCCAGTGAGAAAATGGGATCCTGCCACCTGCTATAGGCGGGGATCTCCAAG
CCCAGCTCGGCCATGAGGAGCCGCATGACGTCATCACACTTCCCATGTAGCTTCAGGGCAGCCCAGTCAT
CCTTCGGGGTCCACTGCAGGTTCACGATGTAAAGCTTCGGCCGCCGGCTAGGGGGCTTGGTCATGCACCA
GAGGCGTGGGTACTTCTTTAGAACCTTCAGGCTGGACCCTAGACACAGGATGGTGTCTGCTCTGCTGGCA
GCCTCGGTCGCCGCTTCCCAGTTCAGAGGCTGCCCCAACGTCCCCCTCTCCCCAAAGTGCACAATGGTGT
CCCGCAGCTGGGTCCCACACTTGTGGCAGGTCCGGCCTGTCTGGTGTCTGTGGAGGGCAGTGCGCTCCGT
CACATCGAACACCCGCACGTACTCCCTGTTGGGAACGCAGGAGGTACAGACTTCAATGTACATGTTCCCG
TGGAGCTCGGAGATGGCCGTGCGCGGCAGCCCACTCCTCAGGTGGAGCCCGTCACAGTTCTGAGACACCA
CATGCTGCACCAGCTTCTGCTCATGCAGACGGGTGATGCTCATGTGGGTGAGGGTTGGCTCGGCCTCGCT
CAGGTCGGCAGCACTAACGCTTCTCCCTTTCTGAAGCAGTGTCCACACTCCATTAGGGCCCCGGTAGTCT
GGGATAGACGCTGCCGTGCTGATTCCCGCGCCTGTGTAGACGACCAAGTATTTTGCGTTCCGGACGGCGC
TGGCCAGCCCC
